Addgene plasmid #35174: nSR100L4
Depositing lab: Benjamin Blencowe. Depositing organization: University of Toronto. Publication: Regulation of vertebrate nervous system alternative splicing and development by an SR-related protein. Calarco JA, Superina S, O'Hanlon D, Gabut M, Raj B, Pan Q, Skalska U, Clarke L, Gelinas D, van der Kooy D, Zhen M, Ciruna B, Blencowe BJ. Cell. 2009 Sep 4;138(5):898-910. 10.1016/j.cell.2009.06.012 PubMed 19737518.
Backbone
  Vector backbone: pLKO.1-puro
  Backbone size w/o insert (bp): 7032
  Vector type: Mammalian Expression, Lentiviral, RNAi
  Selectable markers: Puromycin
Growth in bacteria
  Bacterial resistance: Ampicillin, 100 μg/mL
  Growth temperature: 37°C
  Growth strain: NEB Stable
  Copy number: High Copy
Gene/Insert
  Gene/Insert name: MmnSR100
  gRNA/shRNA sequence: CCGGGCTCACAGTATATCTCCTAAACTCGAGTTTAGGAGATATACTGTGAGCTTTTTG
  Species: M. musculus (mouse)
  Promoter: U6
  Cloning method: Restriction Enzyme; 5′ cloning site AgeI (unknown if destroyed); 3′ cloning site EcoRI (unknown if destroyed)
  Sequencing primers: 5′ LKO1-5'
Terms and licenses: Academic/Nonprofit Terms; Industry Terms: Not Available to Industry
How to cite: nSR100L4 was a gift from Benjamin Blencowe (Addgene plasmid # 35174 ; http://n2t.net/addgene:35174 ; RRID:Addgene_35174)
