[The description below was written by a language model from this plasmid's Addgene catalogue record.]
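Description:
nSR100L4 is a lentiviral RNA interference plasmid built on the pLKO.1-puro backbone (about 7 kb without the insert) and designed to knock down mouse nSR100, the neural-specific SR-related protein studied as a regulator of alternative splicing in the vertebrate nervous system. The insert, recorded as MmnSR100, is a short hairpin RNA cassette cloned by restriction enzymes between the AgeI and EcoRI sites; the record does not say whether those sites survived cloning. Transcription of the hairpin is driven by the U6 promoter, an RNA polymerase III promoter suited to producing short, defined transcripts. The hairpin consists of a sense and antisense arm separated by a loop and ends in a run of thymidines that acts as the Pol III terminator. Once expressed, it is processed by the cellular RNAi machinery into an siRNA that targets the nSR100 mRNA.

In bacteria the plasmid is maintained at high copy under ampicillin selection, and a recombination-deficient strain is listed for propagation, as is typical for lentiviral vectors carrying repeated LTR sequences. In mammalian cells, puromycin resistance allows selection of transduced or transfected cells, giving stable knockdown populations. As a transfer vector, it would be combined with separate packaging and envelope plasmids to make lentiviral particles that integrate the shRNA cassette into target cells. No feature table is provided, so details of the viral elements and the promoter driving the puromycin marker are not stated here. The construct's name suggests it may be one of a series of hairpins against the same gene, used for loss-of-function studies of nSR100 in mouse cells.
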