>Addgene plasmid #35174 | nSR100L4 | addgene partial sequence | sequence record 44559 | LKO1-5
TTGTGGAAAGGACGAAACACCGGGCTCACAGTATATCTCCTAAACTCGAGTTTAGGAGATATACTGTGAG
CTTTTTGAATTCTCGACCTCGAGACAAATGGCAGTATTCATCCACAATTTTAAAAGAAAAGGGGGGATTG
GGGGGTACAGTGCAGGGGAAAGAATAGTAGACATAATAGCAACAGACATACAAACTAAAGAATTACAAAA
ACAAATTACAAAAATTCAAAATTTTCGGGTTTATTACAGGGACAGCAGAGATCCACTTTGGCCGCGGCTC
GAGGGGGTTGGGGTTGCGCCTTTTCCAAGGCAGCCCTGGGTTTGCGCAGGGACGCGGCTGCTCTGGGCGT
GGTTCCGGGAAACGCAGCGGCGCCGACCCTGGGTCTCGCACATTCTTCACGTCCGTTCGCAGCGTCACCC
GGATCTTCGCCGCTACCCTTGTGGGCCCCCCGGCGACGCTTCCTGCTCCGCCCCTAAGTCGGGAAGGTTC
CTTGCGGTTCGCGGCGTGCCGGACGTGACAAACGGAAGCCGCACGTCTCACTAGTACCCTCGCAGACGGA
CAGCGCCAGGGAGCAATGGCAGCGCGCCGACCGCGATGGGCTGTGGCCAATAGCGGCTGCTCAGCAGGGC
GCGCCGAGAGCAGCGGCCGGGAAGGGGCGGTGCGGGAGGCGGGGTGTGGGGCGGTAGTGTGGGCCCTGTT
CCTGCCCGCGCGGTGTTCCGCATTCTGCAAGCCTCCGGAGCGCACGTCGGCAGTCGGCTCCCTCGTTGAC
CGAATCACC
